Addgene plasmid #178273: pLKO_HSV.NWS.S_mCherry-NLS
Purpose: Nuclear Protein Barcode (nPC) for vector/cell tracking. Contains U6 trRNA cassette for sgRNA cloning. Enables spatial detection of CRISPR screens.
Depositing lab: Brian Brown. Depositing organization: Icahn School of Medicine at Mount Sinai. Publication: Spatial CRISPR genomics identifies regulators of the tumor microenvironment. Dhainaut M, Rose SA, Akturk G, Wroblewska A, Nielsen SR, Park ES, Buckup M, Roudko V, Pia L, Sweeney R, Le Berichel J, Wilk CM, Bektesevic A, Lee BH, Bhardwaj N, Rahman AH, Baccarini A, Gnjatic S, Pe'er D, Merad M, Brown BD. Cell. 2022 Mar 10. pii: S0092-8674(22)00195-7. doi: 10.1016/j.cell.2022.02.015. PubMed 35290801.
Backbone
  Vector backbone: pLKO
  Backbone size w/o insert (bp): 9000
  Vector type: Lentiviral
Growth in bacteria
  Bacterial resistance: Ampicillin, 100 μg/mL
  Growth temperature: 37°C
  Growth strain: NEB Stable
  Copy number: High Copy
Gene/Insert
  Gene/Insert name: nPC Tagged mCherry-NLS
  Species: H. sapiens (human)
  Insert size (bp): 1000
  Promoter: eF1a
  Tag / fusion protein: HSV.NWS.S (N terminal on insert); Nuclear Localization Signal (C terminal on insert)
  Cloning method: Restriction Enzyme; 5′ cloning site unknown (unknown if destroyed)
  Sequencing primers: 5′ cctttttgagtttggatcttggttcat
Terms and licenses: Academic/Nonprofit Terms; Industry Terms: Not Available to Industry
Depositor comments: Please visit https://www.biorxiv.org/content/10.1101/2021.07.13.451021v1 for bioRxiv preprint.
How to cite: pLKO_HSV.NWS.S_mCherry-NLS was a gift from Brian Brown (Addgene plasmid # 178273 ; http://n2t.net/addgene:178273 ; RRID:Addgene_178273)
