[The description below was written by a language model from this plasmid's Addgene catalogue record and pLannotate feature annotations shown in this document.]
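Description:
pLKO_HSV.NWS.S_mCherry-NLS is a lentiviral transfer plasmid on a pLKO backbone, built to deliver both a CRISPR guide RNA and an antibody-detectable "nuclear protein barcode" (nPC) to the same cell. In bacteria it is maintained as a high-copy plasmid through a ColE1/pUC-type origin and selected with ampicillin via the β-lactamase gene. An f1 origin and remnants of a lac/lacZα cloning region are also present in the backbone. The sequenced record is about 8.8 kb.

The viral portion has an RSV promoter fused to a truncated HIV-1 5' LTR, which drives genomic RNA production in packaging cells. This is followed by the Ψ packaging signal with a partial gag sequence, the RRE for Rev-dependent export, and a cPPT/CTS. WPRE lies upstream of a truncated 3' LTR, and an SV40 polyadenylation signal and SV40 origin lie downstream of it.

Two expression units sit between the LTRs. A human U6 promoter precedes an S. pyogenes Cas9 guide RNA scaffold, forming the cassette into which an sgRNA spacer is cloned. Downstream, the EF-1α promoter drives mCherry carrying an N-terminal combination of the HSV, NWS and S epitope tags and a C-terminal nuclear localization signal. The automated annotation marks only the mCherry coding region, so the tags and NLS are known from the catalogue fields rather than from the feature table.

The specific epitope combination acts as a protein-level identifier concentrated in the nucleus. It marks which vector, and therefore which guide, a cell received, and it can be read out in tissue. According to the record, this supports vector and cell tracking and spatial detection of CRISPR screens.
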