Features (pLannotate 1.2.2; 30 found; start..end, strand, type, name):
      1..30      +  rep_origin     M13 ori (fragment): M13 bacteriophage origin of replication; arrow indicates direction of (+) strand synthesis
     56..160     +  promoter       AmpR promoter: bla
    161..1021    +  CDS            AmpR: β-lactamase; bla; confers resistance to ampicillin, carbenicillin, and related antibiotics
   1192..1780    +  rep_origin     ori: high-copy-number ColE1/pMB1/pBR322/pUC origin of replication
   1963..2055    +  CDS            lacI (fragment): lac repressor; lacI; The lac repressor binds to the lac operator to inhibit transcription in E. coli. This inhibition can be relieved by adding lactose or isopropyl-β-D-thiogalactopyranoside (IPTG).
   2068..2089    +  protein_bind   CAP binding site: CAP binding activates transcription in the presence of cAMP. E. coli catabolite activator protein
   2104..2134    +  promoter       lac promoter: promoter for the E. coli lac operon
   2142..2158    +  protein_bind   lac operator: The lac repressor binds to the lac operator to inhibit transcription in E. coli. This inhibition can be relieved by adding lactose or isopropyl-β-D-thiogalactopyranoside (IPTG). lac repressor encoded by lacI
   2203..2221    +  promoter       T3 promoter: promoter for bacteriophage T3 RNA polymerase
   2249..2475    +  promoter       RSV promoter: Rous sarcoma virus enhancer/promoter
   2476..2656    +  LTR            5' LTR (truncated): truncated 5' long terminal repeat (LTR) from HIV-1
   2703..2828    +  misc_feature   HIV-1 Ψ: packaging signal of human immunodeficiency virus type 1
   2812..3175    +  CDS            HIV-1 gag (fragment): gag protein from human immunodeficiency virus 1; gag
   3321..3554    +  misc_feature   RRE: The Rev response element (RRE) of HIV-1 allows for Rev-dependent mRNA export from the nucleus to the cytoplasm.
   3931..4031    +  CDS            Rev (fragment): human immunodeficiency virus 1 (HIV-1) Rev protein; rev; enhances nuclear export of unspliced and incompletely spliced viral mRNAs
   4081..4321    +  promoter       U6 promoter: RNA polymerase III promoter for human U6 snRNA
   4348..4423    +  misc_RNA       gRNA scaffold: guide RNA scaffold for the Streptococcus pyogenes CRISPR/Cas9 system
   4471..4588    +  misc_feature   cPPT/CTS: central polypurine tract and central termination sequence of HIV-1
   4655..4721    +  CDS            small t antigen (fragment): SV40 (simian virus 40) small t antigen
   4728..5906    +  promoter       EF-1α promoter: strong constitutive promoter for human elongation factor EF-1α
   5923..5948    +  misc_feature   MCS (fragment): multiple cloning site
   6117..6824    +  CDS            mCherry: mCherry is a basic (constitutively fluorescent) red fluorescent protein published in 2004, derived from Discosoma sp.. It is reported to be a very rapidly-maturing monomer with low acid sensitivity.
   6894..7482    +  misc_feature   WPRE: woodchuck hepatitis virus posttranscriptional regulatory element
   7487..7624    +  CDS            nef (fragment): NEF_HV1LA - Experimental evidence at protein level: Swiss-Prot protein existence level 1. Extracellular Nef protein targets CD4(+) T-lymphocytes for apoptosis by interacting with CXCR4 surface receptors. From Human immunodeficiency virus type 1 group M subtype B (isolate Lai) (HIV-1).
   7610..7790    +  LTR            5' LTR (truncated): truncated 5' long terminal repeat (LTR) from HIV-1
   7862..7983    +  polyA_signal   SV40 poly(A) signal: SV40 polyadenylation signal
   8023..8158    +  rep_origin     SV40 ori: SV40 origin of replication
   8179..8197    -  promoter       T7 promoter: promoter for bacteriophage T7 RNA polymerase
   8205..8360    +  CDS            lacZα (fragment): LacZα fragment of β-galactosidase; lacZ fragment
   8365..3       +  rep_origin     f1 ori (across the origin) (sequence partly withheld): f1 bacteriophage origin of replication; arrow indicates direction of (+) strand synthesis
>Addgene plasmid #178273 | pLKO_HSV.NWS.S_mCherry-NLS | addgene full sequence | sequence record 353133 | Addgene NGS Result
ATTTTAACAAAATATTAACGCTTACAATTTAGGTGGCACTTTTCGGGGAAATGTGCGCGGAACCCCTATT
TGTTTATTTTTCTAAATACATTCAAATATGTATCCGCTCATGAGACAATAACCCTGATAAATGCTTCAAT
AATATTGAAAAAGGAAGAGTATGAGTATTCAACATTTCCGTGTCGCCCTTATTCCCTTTTTTGCGGCATT
TTGCCTTCCTGTTTTTGCTCACCCAGAAACGCTGGTGAAAGTAAAAGATGCTGAAGATCAGTTGGGTGCA
CGAGTGGGTTACATCGAACTGGATCTCAACAGCGGTAAGATCCTTGAGAGTTTTCGCCCCGAAGAACGTT
TTCCAATGATGAGCACTTTTAAAGTTCTGCTATGTGGCGCGGTATTATCCCGTATTGACGCCGGGCAAGA
GCAACTCGGTCGCCGCATACACTATTCTCAGAATGACTTGGTTGAGTACTCACCAGTCACAGAAAAGCAT
CTTACGGATGGCATGACAGTAAGAGAATTATGCAGTGCTGCCATAACCATGAGTGATAACACTGCGGCCA
ACTTACTTCTGACAACGATCGGAGGACCGAAGGAGCTAACCGCTTTTTTGCACAACATGGGGGATCATGT
AACTCGCCTTGATCGTTGGGAACCGGAGCTGAATGAAGCCATACCAAACGACGAGCGTGACACCACGATG
CCTGTAGCAATGGCAACAACGTTGCGCAAACTATTAACTGGCGAACTACTTACTCTAGCTTCCCGGCAAC
AATTAATAGACTGGATGGAGGCGGATAAAGTTGCAGGACCACTTCTGCGCTCGGCCCTTCCGGCTGGCTG
GTTTATTGCTGATAAATCTGGAGCCGGTGAGCGTGGGTCTCGCGGTATCATTGCAGCACTGGGGCCAGAT
GGTAAGCCCTCCCGTATCGTAGTTATCTACACGACGGGGAGTCAGGCAACTATGGATGAACGAAATAGAC
AGATCGCTGAGATAGGTGCCTCACTGATTAAGCATTGGTAACTGTCAGACCAAGTTTACTCATATATACT
TTAGATTGATTTAAAACTTCATTTTTAATTTAAAAGGATCTAGGTGAAGATCCTTTTTGATAATCTCATG
ACCAAAATCCCTTAACGTGAGTTTTCGTTCCACTGAGCGTCAGACCCCGTAGAAAAGATCAAAGGATCTT
CTTGAGATCCTTTTTTTCTGCGCGTAATCTGCTGCTTGCAAACAAAAAAACCACCGCTACCAGCGGTGGT
TTGTTTGCCGGATCAAGAGCTACCAACTCTTTTTCCGAAGGTAACTGGCTTCAGCAGAGCGCAGATACCA
AATACTGTTCTTCTAGTGTAGCCGTAGTTAGGCCACCACTTCAAGAACTCTGTAGCACCGCCTACATACC
TCGCTCTGCTAATCCTGTTACCAGTGGCTGCTGCCAGTGGCGATAAGTCGTGTCTTACCGGGTTGGACTC
AAGACGATAGTTACCGGATAAGGCGCAGCGGTCGGGCTGAACGGGGGGTTCGTGCACACAGCCCAGCTTG
GAGCGAACGACCTACACCGAACTGAGATACCTACAGCGTGAGCTATGAGAAAGCGCCACGCTTCCCGAAG
GGAGAAAGGCGGACAGGTATCCGGTAAGCGGCAGGGTCGGAACAGGAGAGCGCACGAGGGAGCTTCCAGG
GGGAAACGCCTGGTATCTTTATAGTCCTGTCGGGTTTCGCCACCTCTGACTTGAGCGTCGATTTTTGTGA
TGCTCGTCAGGGGGGCGGAGCCTATGGAAAAACGCCAGCAACGCGGCCTTTTTACGGTTCCTGGCCTTTT
GCTGGCCTTTTGCTCACATGTTCTTTCCTGCGTTATCCCCTGATTCTGTGGATAACCGTATTACCGCCTT
TGAGTGAGCTGATACCGCTCGCCGCAGCCGAACGACCGAGCGCAGCGAGTCAGTGAGCGAGGAAGCGGAA
GAGCGCCCAATACGCAAACCGCCTCTCCCCGCGCGTTGGCCGATTCATTAATGCAGCTGGCACGACAGGT
TTCCCGACTGGAAAGCGGGCAGTGAGCGCAACGCAATTAATGTGAGTTAGCTCACTCATTAGGCACCCCA
GGCTTTACACTTTATGCTTCCGGCTCGTATGTTGTGTGGAATTGTGAGCGGATAACAATTTCACACAGGA
AACAGCTATGACCATGATTACGCCAAGCGCGCAATTAACCCTCACTAAAGGGAACAAAAGCTGGAGCTGC
AAGCTTAATGTAGTCTTATGCAATACTCTTGTAGTCTTGCAACATGGTAACGATGAGTTAGCAACATGCC
TTACAAGGAGAGAAAAAGCACCGTGCATGGCGATTGGTGGAAGTAAGGTGGTACGATCGTGCCTTATTAG
GAAGGCAACAGACGGGTCTGACATGGATTGGACGAACCACTGAATTGCCGCATTGCAGAGATATTGTATT
TAAGTGCCTAGCTCGATACATAAACGGGTCTCTCTGGTTAGACCAGATCTGAGCCTGGGAGCTCTCTGGC
TAACTAGGGAACCCACTGCTTAAGCCTCAATAAAGCTTGCCTTGAGTGCTTCAAGTAGTGTGTGCCCGTC
TGTTGTGTGACTCTGGTAACTAGAGATCCCTCAGACCCTTTTAGTCAGTGTGGAAAATCTCTAGCAGTGG
CGCCCGAACAGGGACTTGAAAGCGAAAGGGAAACCAGAGGAGCTCTCTCGACGCAGGACTCGGCTTGCTG
AAGCGCGCACGGCAAGAGGCGAGGGGCGGCGACTGGTGAGTACGCCAAAAATTTTGACTAGCGGAGGCTA
GAAGGAGAGAGATGGGTGCGAGAGCGTCAGTATTAAGCGGGGGAGAATTAGATCGCGATGGGAAAAAATT
CGGTTAAGGCCAGGGGGAAAGAAAAAATATAAATTAAAACATATAGTATGGGCAAGCAGGGAGCTAGAAC
GATTCGCAGTTAATCCTGGCCTGTTAGAAACATCAGAAGGCTGTAGACAAATACTGGGACAGCTACAACC
ATCCCTTCAGACAGGATCAGAAGAACTTAGATCATTATATAATACAGTAGCAACCCTCTATTGTGTGCAT
CAAAGGATAGAGATAAAAGACACCAAGGAAGCTTTAGACAAGATAGAGGAAGAGCAAAACAAAAGTAAGA
CCACCGCACAGCAAGCGGCCGCTGATCTTCAGACCTGGAGGAGGAGATATGAGGGACAATTGGAGAAGTG
AATTATATAAATATAAAGTAGTAAAAATTGAACCATTAGGAGTAGCACCCACCAAGGCAAAGAGAAGAGT
GGTGCAGAGAGAAAAAAGAGCAGTGGGAATAGGAGCTTTGTTCCTTGGGTTCTTGGGAGCAGCAGGAAGC
ACTATGGGCGCAGCGTCAATGACGCTGACGGTACAGGCCAGACAATTATTGTCTGGTATAGTGCAGCAGC
AGAACAATTTGCTGAGGGCTATTGAGGCGCAACAGCATCTGTTGCAACTCACAGTCTGGGGCATCAAGCA
GCTCCAGGCAAGAATCCTGGCTGTGGAAAGATACCTAAAGGATCAACAGCTCCTGGGGATTTGGGGTTGC
TCTGGAAAACTCATTTGCACCACTGCTGTGCCTTGGAATGCTAGTTGGAGTAATAAATCTCTGGAACAGA
TTTGGAATCACACGACCTGGATGGAGTGGGACAGAGAAATTAACAATTACACAAGCTTAATACACTCCTT
AATTGAAGAATCGCAAAACCAGCAAGAAAAGAATGAACAAGAATTATTGGAATTAGATAAATGGGCAAGT
TTGTGGAATTGGTTTAACATAACAAATTGGCTGTGGTATATAAAATTATTCATAATGATAGTAGGAGGCT
TGGTAGGTTTAAGAATAGTTTTTGCTGTACTTTCTATAGTGAATAGAGTTAGGCAGGGATATTCACCATT
ATCGTTTCAGACCCACCTCCCAACCCCGAGGGGACCCGACAGGCCCGAAGGAATAGAAGAAGAAGGTGGA
GAGAGAGACAGAGACAGATCCATTCGATTAGTGAACGGATCTCGACGGTATCGATCACGAGACTAGTATC
GAGCGGCCGCCCCCTTCACCGAGGGCCTATTTCCCATGATTCCTTCATATTTGCATATACGATACAAGGC
TGTTAGAGAGATAATTGGAATTAATTTGACTGTAAACACAAAGATATTAGTACAAAATACGTGACGTAGA
AAGTAATAATTTCTTGGGTAGTTTGCAGTTTTAAAATTATGTTTTAAAATGGACTATCATATGCTTACCG
TAACTTGAAAGTATTTCGATTTCTTGGCTTTATATATCTTGTGGAAAGGACGAAACACCGGGTCTTCGAG
AAGACCTGTTTTAGAGCTAGAAATAGCAAGTTAAAATAAGGCTAGTCCGTTATCAACTTGAAAAAGTGGC
ACCGAGTCGGTGCTTTTTTTAATTCTCGACCTCGAGACAAATGGCAGTATTCATCCACAATTTTAAAAGA
AAAGGGGGGATTGGGGGGTACAGTGCAGGGGAAAGAATAGTAGACATAATAGCAACAGACATACAAACTA
AAGAATTACAAAAACAAATTACAAAAATTCAAAATTTTCGGGTTTATTACAGGGACAGCAGAGATCCACT
TTGGCCGCGGCTCGAGGCGATAAGCTTTGCAAAGATGGATAAAGTTTTAAACAGAGAGGAATCTTTGCAG
CTAATGGACCTTCTAGGTCTTGAAAGGAGTGGGAATTGGCTCCGGTGCCCGTCAGTGGGCAGAGCGCACA
TCGCCCACAGTCCCCGAGAAGTTGGGGGGAGGGGTCGGCAATTGAACCGGTGCCTAGAGAAGGTGGCGCG
GGGTAAACTGGGAAAGTGATGTCGTGTACTGGCTCCGCCTTTTTCCCGAGGGTGGGGGAGAACCGTATAT
AAGTGCAGTAGTCGCCGTGAACGTTCTTTTTCGCAACGGGTTTGCCGCCAGAACACAGGTAAGTGCCGTG
TGTGGTTCCCGCGGGCCTGGCCTCTTTACGGGTTATGGCCCTTGCGTGCCTTGAATTACTTCCACCTGGC
TGCAGTACGTGATTCTTGATCCCGAGCTTCGGGTTGGAAGTGGGTGGGAGAGTTCGAGGCCTTGCGCTTA
AGGAGCCCCTTCGCCTCGTGCTTGAGTTGAGGCCTGGCCTGGGCGCTGGGGCCGCCGCGTGCGAATCTGG
TGGCACCTTCGCGCCTGTCTCGCTGCTTTCGATAAGTCTCTAGCCATTTAAAATTTTTGATGACCTGCTG
CGACGCTTTTTTTCTGGCAAGATAGTCTTGTAAATGCGGGCCAAGATCTGCACACTGGTATTTCGGTTTT
TGGGGCCGCGGGCGGCGACGGGGCCCGTGCGTCCCAGCGCACATGTTCGGCGAGGCGGGGCCTGCGAGCG
CGGCCACCGAGAATCGGACGGGGGTAGTCTCAAGCTGGCCGGCCTGCTCTGGTGCCTGGCCTCGCGCCGC
CGTGTATCGCCCCGCCCTGGGCGGCAAGGCTGGCCCGGTCGGCACCAGTTGCGTGAGCGGAAAGATGGCC
GCTTCCCGGCCCTGCTGCAGGGAGCTCAAAATGGAGGACGCGGCGCTCGGGAGAGCGGGCGGGTGAGTCA
CCCACACAAAGGAAAAGGGCCTTTCCGTCCTCAGCCGTCGCTTCATGTGACTCCACGGAGTACCGGGCGC
CGTCCAGGCACCTCGATTAGTTCTCGAGCTTTTGGAGTACGTCGTCTTTAGGTTGGGGGGAGGGGTTTTA
TGCGATGGAGTTTCCCCACACTGAGTGGGTGGAGACTGAAGTTAGGCCAGCTTGGCACTTGATGTAATTC
TCCTTGGAATTTGCCCTTTTTGAGTTTGGATCTTGGTTCATTCTCAAGCCTCAGACAGTGGTTCAAAGTT
TTTTTCTTCCATTTCAGGTGTCGTGAGGAATTCTGCAGTCGATCGACGGTACCGCGGGCCCGGGATCCAC
GGTCGCCACCATGGGCCAGCCCGAGCTGGCCCCCGAGGACCCCGAGGACGGAGGAGGCGGGGGAGGGAAC
TGGTCCCACCCCCAATTCGAGAAAGGAGGAGGCGGGGGAGGGAAGGAGACCGCCGCCGCCAAGTTCGAGA
GGCAGCACATGGACAGCGGCATGCTGATGGTGAGCAAGGGCGAGGAGGATAACATGGCCATCATCAAGGA
GTTCATGCGCTTCAAGGTGCACATGGAGGGCTCCGTGAACGGCCACGAGTTCGAGATCGAGGGCGAGGGC
GAGGGCCGCCCCTACGAGGGCACCCAGACCGCCAAGCTGAAGGTGACCAAGGGTGGCCCCCTGCCCTTCG
CCTGGGACATCCTGTCCCCTCAGTTCATGTACGGCTCCAAGGCCTACGTGAAGCACCCCGCCGACATCCC
CGACTACTTGAAGCTGTCCTTCCCCGAGGGCTTCAAGTGGGAGCGCGTGATGAACTTCGAGGACGGCGGC
GTGGTGACCGTGACCCAGGACTCCTCCCTGCAGGACGGCGAGTTCATCTACAAGGTGAAGCTGCGCGGCA
CCAACTTCCCCTCCGACGGCCCCGTAATGCAGAAGAAGACCATGGGCTGGGAGGCCTCCTCCGAGCGGAT
GTACCCCGAGGACGGCGCCCTGAAGGGCGAGATCAAGCAGAGGCTGAAGCTGAAGGACGGCGGCCACTAC
GACGCTGAGGTCAAGACCACCTACAAGGCCAAGAAGCCCGTGCAGCTGCCCGGCGCCTACAACGTCAACA
TCAAGTTGGACATCACCTCCCACAACGAGGACTACACCATCGTGGAACAGTACGAACGCGCCGAGGGCCG
CCACTCCACCGGCGGCATGGACGAGCTGTACAAGAAACGGCCAGCCGAGGATATGGAGGAAGAACAAGCC
TTTAAACGATCTCGATAAAGCGGCCGCGTCGACAATCAACCTCTGGATTACAAAATTTGTGAAAGATTGA
CTGGTATTCTTAACTATGTTGCTCCTTTTACGCTATGTGGATACGCTGCTTTAATGCCTTTGTATCATGC
TATTGCTTCCCGTATGGCTTTCATTTTCTCCTCCTTGTATAAATCCTGGTTGCTGTCTCTTTATGAGGAG
TTGTGGCCCGTTGTCAGGCAACGTGGCGTGGTGTGCACTGTGTTTGCTGACGCAACCCCCACTGGTTGGG
GCATTGCCACCACCTGTCAGCTCCTTTCCGGGACTTTCGCTTTCCCCCTCCCTATTGCCACGGCGGAACT
CATCGCCGCCTGCCTTGCCCGCTGCTGGACAGGGGCTCGGCTGTTGGGCACTGACAATTCCGTGGTGTTG
TCGGGGAAGCTGACGTCCTTTCCATGGCTGCTCGCCTGTGTTGCCACCTGGATTCTGCGCGGGACGTCCT
TCTGCTACGTCCCTTCGGCCCTCAATCCAGCGGACCTTCCTTCCCGCGGCCTGCTGCCGGCTCTGCGGCC
TCTTCCGCATCTTCGCCTTCGCCCTCAGACGAGTCGGATCTCCCTTTGGGCCGCCTCCCCGCCTGGGTAC
CTTTAAGACCAATGACTTACAAGGCAGCTGTAGATCTTAGCCACTTTTTAAAAGAAAAGGGGGGACTGGA
AGGGCTAATTCACTCCCAACGAAGATAAGATCTGCTTTTTGCTTGTACTGGGTCTCTCTGGTTAGACCAG
ATCTGAGCCTGGGAGCTCTCTGGCTAACTAGGGAACCCACTGCTTAAGCCTCAATAAAGCTTGCCTTGAG
TGCTTCAAGTAGTGTGTGCCCGTCTGTTGTGTGACTCTGGTAACTAGAGATCCCTCAGACCCTTTTAGTC
AGTGTGGAAAATCTCTAGCAGTAGTAGTTCATGTCATCTTATTATTCAGTATTTATAACTTGCAAAGAAA
TGAATATCAGAGAGTGAGAGGAACTTGTTTATTGCAGCTTATAATGGTTACAAATAAAGCAATAGCATCA
CAAATTTCACAAATAAAGCATTTTTTTCACTGCATTCTAGTTGTGGTTTGTCCAAACTCATCAATGTATC
TTATCATGTCTGGCTCTAGCTATCCCGCCCCTAACTCCGCCCATCCCGCCCCTAACTCCGCCCAGTTCCG
CCCATTCTCCGCCCCATGGCTGACTAATTTTTTTTATTTATGCAGAGGCCGAGGCCGCCTCGGCCTCTGA
GCTATTCCAGAAGTAGTGAGGAGGCTTTTTTGGAGGCCTAGGGACGTACCCAATTCGCCCTATAGTGAGT
CGTATTACGCGCGCTCACTGGCCGTCGTTTTACAACGTCGTGACTGGGAAAACCCTGGCGTTACCCAACT
TAATCGCCTTGCAGCACATCCCCCTTTCGCCAGCTGGCGTAATAGCGAAGAGGCCCGCACCGATCGCCCT
TCCCAACAGTTGCGCAGCCTGAATGGCGAATGGG
[124 nt withheld, positions 8365-8488]
C
[91 nt withheld, positions 8490-8580]
A
[49 nt withheld, positions 8582-8630]
CCTTTGACGTTGGAGTCCACGTTCTTT
[37 nt withheld, positions 8658-8694]
ACCCTATCTCGGTCTATTCTTTTGATTTATAAGGGATTTTGCCGATTTCGGCCTATTGGTTAAAAAATGA
GCTGATTTAACAAAAATTTAACGCGA
